>Addgene plasmid #175476 | RAB5AA-c006 | addgene full sequence | sequence record 353162 | Addgene NGS Result
CTAGAAATAATTTTGTTTAACTTTAAGAAGGAGATATACATATGCACCATCATCATCATCATTCTTCTGG
TGTAGATCTGGGTACCGAGAACCTGTACTTCCAATCCATGGGAAATAAAATATGCCAGTTCAAACTAGTA
CTTCTGGGAGAGTCCGCTGTTGGCAAATCAAGCCTAGTGCTTCGTTTTGTGAAAGGCCAATTTCATGAAT
TTCAAGAGAGTACCATTGGGGCTGCTTTTCTAACCCAAACTGTATGTCTTGATGACACTACAGTAAAGTT
TGAAATATGGGATACAGCTGGTCAAGAACGATACCATAGCCTAGCACCAATGTACTACAGAGGAGCACAA
GCAGCCATAGTTGTATATGATATCACAAATGAGGAGTCCTTTGCAAGAGCAAAAAATTGGGTTAAAGAAC
TTCAGAGGCAAGCAAGTCCTAACATTGTAATAGCTTTATCGGGAAACAAGGCCGACCTAGCAAATAAAAG
AGCAGTAGATTTCCAGGAAGCACAGTCCTATGCAGATGACAATAGTTTATTATTCATGGAGACATCCGCT
AAAACATCAATGAATGTAAATGAAATATTCATGGCAATAGCTAAAAAATTGCCAAAGAATTGACAGTAAA
GGTGGATACGGATCCGAATTCGAGCTCCGTCGACAAGCTTGCGGCCGCACTCGAGCACCACCACCACCAC
CACTGAGATCCGGCTGCTAACAAAGCCCGAAAGGAAGCTGAGTTGGCTGCTGCCACCGCTGAGCAATAAC
TAGCATAACCCCTTGGGGCCTCTAAACGGGTCTTGAGGGGTTTTTTGCTGAAAGGAGGAACTATATCCGG
ATTGGCGAATGGG
[124 nt withheld, positions 854-977]
C
[91 nt withheld, positions 979-1069]
A
[49 nt withheld, positions 1071-1119]
CCTTTGACGTTGGAGTCCACGTTCTTT
[37 nt withheld, positions 1147-1183]
ACCCTATCTCGGTCTATTCTTTTGATTTATAAGGGATTTTGCCGATTTCGGCCTATTGGTTAAAAAATGA
GCTGATTTAACAAAAATTTAACGCGAATTTTAACAAAATATTAACGCTTACAATTTAGGTGGCACTTTTC
GGGGAAATGTGCGCGGAACCCCTATTTGTTTATTTTTCTAAATACATTCAAATATGTATCCGCTCATGAA
TTAATTCTTAGAAAAACTCATCGAGCATCAAATGAAACTGCAATTTATTCATATCAGGATTATCAATACC
ATATTTTTGAAAAAGCCGTTTCTGTAATGAAGGAGAAAACTCACCGAGGCAGTTCCATAGGATGGCAAGA
TCCTGGTATCGGTCTGCGATTCCGACTCGTCCAACATCAATACAACCTATTAATTTCCCCTCGTCAAAAA
TAAGGTTATCAAGTGAGAAATCACCATGAGTGACGACTGAATCCGGTGAGAATGGCAAAAGTTTATGCAT
TTCTTTCCAGACTTGTTCAACAGGCCAGCCATTACGCTCGTCATCAAAATCACTCGCATCAACCAAACCG
TTATTCATTCGTGATTGCGCCTGAGCGAGACGAAATACGCGATCGCTGTTAAAAGGACAATTACAAACAG
GAATCGAATGCAACCGGCGCAGGAACACTGCCAGCGCATCAACAATATTTTCACCTGAATCAGGATATTC
TTCTAATACCTGGAATGCTGTTTTCCCGGGGATCGCAGTGGTGAGTAACCATGCATCATCAGGAGTACGG
ATAAAATGCTTGATGGTCGGAAGAGGCATAAATTCCGTCAGCCAGTTTAGTCTGACCATCTCATCTGTAA
CATCATTGGCAACGCTACCTTTGCCATGTTTCAGAAACAACTCTGGCGCATCGGGCTTCCCATACAATCG
ATAGATTGTCGCACCTGATTGCCCGACATTATCGCGAGCCCATTTATACCCATATAAATCAGCATCCATG
TTGGAATTTAATCGCGGCCTAGAGCAAGACGTTTCCCGTTGAATATGGCTCATAACACCCCTTGTATTAC
TGTTTATGTAAGCAGACAGTTTTATTGTTCATGACCAAAATCCCTTAACGTGAGTTTTCGTTCCACTGAG
CGTCAGACCCCGTAGAAAAGATCAAAGGATCTTCTTGAGATCCTTTTTTTCTGCGCGTAATCTGCTGCTT
GCAAACAAAAAAACCACCGCTACCAGCGGTGGTTTGTTTGCCGGATCAAGAGCTACCAACTCTTTTTCCG
AAGGTAACTGGCTTCAGCAGAGCGCAGATACCAAATACTGTCCTTCTAGTGTAGCCGTAGTTAGGCCACC
ACTTCAAGAACTCTGTAGCACCGCCTACATACCTCGCTCTGCTAATCCTGTTACCAGTGGCTGCTGCCAG
TGGCGATAAGTCGTGTCTTACCGGGTTGGACTCAAGACGATAGTTACCGGATAAGGCGCAGCGGTCGGGC
TGAACGGGGGGTTCGTGCACACAGCCCAGCTTGGAGCGAACGACCTACACCGAACTGAGATACCTACAGC
GTGAGCTATGAGAAAGCGCCACGCTTCCCGAAGGGAGAAAGGCGGACAGGTATCCGGTAAGCGGCAGGGT
CGGAACAGGAGAGCGCACGAGGGAGCTTCCAGGGGGAAACGCCTGGTATCTTTATAGTCCTGTCGGGTTT
CGCCACCTCTGACTTGAGCGTCGATTTTTGTGATGCTCGTCAGGGGGGCGGAGCCTATGGAAAAACGCCA
GCAACGCGGCCTTTTTACGGTTCCTGGCCTTTTGCTGGCCTTTTGCTCACATGTTCTTTCCTGCGTTATC
CCCTGATTCTGTGGATAACCGTATTACCGCCTTTGAGTGAGCTGATACCGCTCGCCGCAGCCGAACGACC
GAGCGCAGCGAGTCAGTGAGCGAGGAAGCGGAAGAGCGCCTGATGCGGTATTTTCTCCTTACGCATCTGT
GCGGTATTTCACACCGCAATGGTGCACTCTCAGTACAATCTGCTCTGATGCCGCATAGTTAAGCCAGTAT
ACACTCCGCTATCGCTACGTGACTGGGTCATGGCTGCGCCCCGACACCCGCCAACACCCGCTGACGCGCC
CTGACGGGCTTGTCTGCTCCCGGCATCCGCTTACAGACAAGCTGTGACCGTCTCCGGGAGCTGCATGTGT
CAGAGGTTTTCACCGTCATCACCGAAACGCGCGAGGCAGCTGCGGTAAAGCTCATCAGCGTGGTCGTGAA
GCGATTCACAGATGTCTGCCTGTTCATCCGCGTCCAGCTCGTTGAGTTTCTCCAGAAGCGTTAATGTCTG
GCTTCTGATAAAGCGGGCCATGTTAAGGGCGGTTTTTTCCTGTTTGGTCACTGATGCCTCCGTGTAAGGG
GGATTTCTGTTCATGGGGGTAATGATACCGATGAAACGAGAGAGGATGCTCACGATACGGGTTACTGATG
ATGAACATGCCCGGTTACTGGAACGTTGTGAGGGTAAACAACTGGCGGTATGGATGCGGCGGGACCAGAG
AAAAATCACTCAGGGTCAATGCCAGCGCTTCGTTAATACAGATGTAGGTGTTCCACAGGGTAGCCAGCAG
CATCCTGCGATGCAGATCCGGAACATAATGGTGCAGGGCGCTGACTTCCGCGTTTCCAGACTTTACGAAA
CACGGAAACCGAAGACCATTCATGTTGTTGCTCAGGTCGCAGACGTTTTGCAGCAGCAGTCGCTTCACGT
TCGCTCGCGTATCGGTGATTCATTCTGCTAACCAGTAAGGCAACCCCGCCAGCCTAGCCGGGTCCTCAAC
GACAGGAGCACGATCATGCGCACCCGTGGGGCCGCCATGCCGGCGATAATGGCCTGCTTCTCGCCGAAAC
GTTTGGTGGCGGGACCAGTGACGAAGGCTTGAGCGAGGGCGTGCAAGATTCCGAATACCGCAAGCGACAG
GCCGATCATCGTCGCGCTCCAGCGAAAGCGGTCCTCGCCGAAAATGACCCAGAGCGCTGCCGGCACCTGT
CCTACGAGTTGCATGATAAAGAAGACAGTCATAAGTGCGGCGACGATAGTCATGCCCCGCGCCCACCGGA
AGGAGCTGACTGGGTTGAAGGCTCTCAAGGGCATCGGTCGAGATCCCGGTGCCTAATGAGTGAGCTAACT
TACATTAATTGCGTTGCGCTCACTGCCCGCTTTCCAGTCGGGAAACCTGTCGTGCCAGCTGCATTAATGA
ATCGGCCAACGCGCGGGGAGAGGCGGTTTGCGTATTGGGCGCCAGGGTGGTTTTTCTTTTCACCAGTGAG
ACGGGCAACAGCTGATTGCCCTTCACCGCCTGGCCCTGAGAGAGTTGCAGCAAGCGGTCCACGCTGGTTT
GCCCCAGCAGGCGAAAATCCTGTTTGATGGTGGTTAACGGCGGGATATAACATGAGCTGTCTTCGGTATC
GTCGTATCCCACTACCGAGATATCCGCACCAACGCGCAGCCCGGACTCGGTAATGGCGCGCATTGCGCCC
AGCGCCATCTGATCGTTGGCAACCAGCATCGCAGTGGGAACGATGCCCTCATTCAGCATTTGCATGGTTT
GTTGAAAACCGGACATGGCACTCCAGTCGCCTTCCCGTTCCGCTATCGGCTGAATTTGATTGCGAGTGAG
ATATTTATGCCAGCCAGCCAGACGCAGACGCGCCGAGACAGAACTTAATGGGCCCGCTAACAGCGCGATT
TGCTGGTGACCCAATGCGACCAGATGCTCCACGCCCAGTCGCGTACCGTCTTCATGGGAGAAAATAATAC
TGTTGATGGGTGTCTGGTCAGAGACATCAAGAAATAACGCCGGAACATTAGTGCAGGCAGCTTCCACAGC
AATGGCATCCTGGTCATCCAGCGGATAGTTAATGATCAGCCCACTGACGCGTTGCGCGAGAAGATTGTGC
ACCGCCGCTTTACAGGCTTCGACGCCGCTTCGTTCTACCATCGACACCACCACGCTGGCACCCAGTTGAT
CGGCGCGAGATTTAATCGCCGCGACAATTTGCGACGGCGCGTGCAGGGCCAGACTGGAGGTGGCAACGCC
AATCAGCAACGACTGTTTGCCCGCCAGTTGTTGTGCCACGCGGTTGGGAATGTAATTCAGCTCCGCCATC
GCCGCTTCCACTTTTTCCCGCGTTTTCGCAGAAACGTGGCTGGCCTGGTTCACCACGCGGGAAACGGTCT
GATAAGAGACACCGGCATACTCTGCGACATCGTATAACGTTACTGGTTTCACATTCACCACCCTGAATTG
ACTCTCTTCCGGGCGCTATCATGCCATACCGCGAAAGGTTTTGCGCCATTCGATGGTGTCCGGGATCTCG
ACGCTCTCCCTTATGCGACTCCTGCATTAGGAAGCAGCCCAGTAGTAGGTTGAGGCCGTTGAGCACCGCC
GCCGCAAGGAATGGTGCATGCAAGGAGATGGCGCCCAACAGTCCCCCGGCCACGGGGCCTGCCACCATAC
CCACGCCGAAACAAGCGCTCATGAGCCCGAAGTGGCGAGCCCGATCTTCCCCATCGGTGATGTCGGCGAT
ATAGGCGCCAGCAACCGCACCTGTGGCGCCGGTGATGCCGGCCACGATGCGTCCGGCGTAGAGGATCGAG
ATCTCGATCCCGCGAAATTAATACGACTCACTATAGGGGAATTGTGAGCGGATAACAATTCCCCT
Features (pLannotate 1.2.2; 19 found; start..end, strand, type, name):
     12..34      +  RBS            RBS: efficient ribosome binding site from bacteriophage T7 gene 10 (Olins and Rangwala, 1989)
    111..620     +  CDS            RAB5A (fragment): RAB5A_BOVIN - Experimental evidence at protein level: Swiss-Prot protein existence level 1. Small GTPase which cycles between active GTP-bound and inactive GDP-bound states. In its active state, binds to a variety of effector proteins to regulate cellular responses such as of intracellular membrane trafficking, from the formation of transport vesicles to their fusion with membranes. Active GTP-bound form is able to recruit to membranes different sets of downstream effectors directly responsible for vesicle formation, movement, tethering and fusion (PubMed:16476778) (By similarity). RAB5A is re
    686..703     +  CDS            9xHis (fragment): 9xHis affinity tag
    713..762     +  CDS            SET1 (fragment): solubility-enhancement tag derived from T7 phage gene 10B
    770..817     +  terminator     T7 terminator: transcription terminator for bacteriophage T7 RNA polymerase
    854..1282    +  rep_origin     f1 ori (sequence partly withheld): f1 bacteriophage origin of replication; arrow indicates direction of (+) strand synthesis
   1335..1392    +  promoter       AmpR promoter (fragment): bla
   1401..2216    -  CDS            KanR: aminoglycoside phosphotransferase; aph(3')-Ia; confers resistance to kanamycin in bacteria or G418 (Geneticin®) in eukaryotes
   2338..2926    +  rep_origin     ori: high-copy-number ColE1/pMB1/pBR322/pUC origin of replication
   3112..3251    -  misc_feature   bom: basis of mobility region from pBR322
   3353..3544    -  CDS            rop: Rop protein, which maintains plasmids at low copy number; rop
   3561..3941    +  CDS            YPB1_ECOLX: Protein predicted: Swiss-Prot protein existence level 4. From Escherichia coli.
   4013..4304    -  CDS            TcR (fragment): tetracycline efflux protein; tet; confers resistance to tetracycline
   4319..4340    -  protein_bind   CAP binding site: CAP binding activates transcription in the presence of cAMP. E. coli catabolite activator protein
   4353..5435    -  CDS            lacI: lac repressor; lacI; The lac repressor binds to the lac operator to inhibit transcription in E. coli. This inhibition can be relieved by adding lactose or isopropyl-β-D-thiogalactopyranoside (IPTG).
   5436..5513    -  promoter       lacI promoter: lacI
   5521..5800    -  CDS            TcR (fragment): tetracycline efflux protein; tet; confers resistance to tetracycline
   5822..5840    +  promoter       T7 promoter: promoter for bacteriophage T7 RNA polymerase
   5841..5865    +  protein_bind   lac operator: The lac repressor binds to the lac operator to inhibit transcription in E. coli. This inhibition can be relieved by adding lactose or isopropyl-β-D-thiogalactopyranoside (IPTG). lac repressor encoded by lacI
