[The description below was written by a language model from this plasmid's Addgene catalogue record and pLannotate feature annotations shown in this document.]
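Description:
RAB5AA-c006 is a bacterial expression plasmid built on the pNIC28-Bsa4 backbone, a pET-type vector, carrying a truncated human RAB5A insert that covers the GTPase domain (residues G15 to N184). The fragment was introduced by ligation-independent cloning and is fused at its N terminus to a His6 tag followed by a TEV protease site, so the protein can be captured by metal-affinity chromatography and the tag then cleaved off. The plasmid is propagated in E. coli under kanamycin selection (KanR, an aminoglycoside phosphotransferase) and replicates from a ColE1/pMB1-family origin. The catalogue lists it as high copy, although the feature table also annotates rop and the pBR322 bom region. An f1 origin is present as well.

Expression is driven by a T7 promoter with an adjacent lac operator and the strong T7 gene 10 ribosome binding site, ending at a T7 terminator. The plasmid-borne lacI gene supplies lac repressor, keeping transcription off until induction with IPTG in a host that provides T7 RNA polymerase. The depositor notes use of a BL21(DE3) derivative carrying a rare-codon plasmid.

The automated annotation matches the insert to the bovine RAB5A orthologue, which presumably reflects database similarity rather than a different species. It does not separately annotate the N-terminal tag. The His-tag and T7 gene 10-derived fragments annotated downstream of the insert, along with the tetracycline-resistance fragments, appear to be backbone remnants rather than parts of the expressed product, though the record does not say so. RAB5A is a small GTPase that regulates membrane trafficking. This construct is intended for producing the recombinant GTPase domain, and the depositor notes it can be used for crystallography.
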