Addgene plasmid #175476: RAB5AA-c006
Purpose: Protein expression in bacterial cells. GTPase domain, G15-N184. Can be used for crystallography.
Depositing lab: Opher Gileadi. Depositing organization: University of Oxford.
Backbone
  Vector backbone: pNIC28-Bsa4
  Vector type: Bacterial Expression
Growth in bacteria
  Bacterial resistance: Kanamycin, 50 μg/mL
  Growth temperature: 37°C
  Growth strain: DH5alpha
  Copy number: High Copy
Gene/Insert
  Gene/Insert name: RAB5A (alt name: RAB5)
  Species: H. sapiens (human)
  Entrez Gene: RAB5A (a.k.a. RAB5)
  Tag / fusion protein: His6-TEV (N terminal on insert)
  Cloning method: Ligation Independent Cloning
Terms and licenses: Academic/Nonprofit Terms; Industry Terms: Not Available to Industry
Depositor comments: Ligation-independent cloning 5' site GTACTTCCAATCCAT; 3' site TATCCACCTTTACT. Gileadi lab uses BL21(DE3)-R3-pRARE2 cells for expression.
How to cite: RAB5AA-c006 was a gift from Opher Gileadi (Addgene plasmid # 175476 ; http://n2t.net/addgene:175476 ; RRID:Addgene_175476)
