>Addgene plasmid #175476 | RAB5AA-c006 | depositor partial sequence | sequence record 340393 | Coding sequence (including tags)
CATATGCACCATCATCATCATCATTCTTCTGGTGTAGATCTGGGTACCGAGAACCTGTACTTCCAATCCA
TGGGAAATAAAATATGCCAGTTCAAACTAGTACTTCTGGGAGAGTCCGCTGTTGGCAAATCAAGCCTAGT
GCTTCGTTTTGTGAAAGGCCAATTTCATGAATTTCAAGAGAGTACCATTGGGGCTGCTTTTCTAACCCAA
ACTGTATGTCTTGATGACACTACAGTAAAGTTTGAAATATGGGATACAGCTGGTCAAGAACGATACCATA
GCCTAGCACCAATGTACTACAGAGGAGCACAAGCAGCCATAGTTGTATATGATATCACAAATGAGGAGTC
CTTTGCAAGAGCAAAAAATTGGGTTAAAGAACTTCAGAGGCAAGCAAGTCCTAACATTGTAATAGCTTTA
TCGGGAAACAAGGCCGACCTAGCAAATAAAAGAGCAGTAGATTTCCAGGAAGCACAGTCCTATGCAGATG
ACAATAGTTTATTATTCATGGAGACATCCGCTAAAACATCAATGAATGTAAATGAAATATTCATGGCAAT
AGCTAAAAAATTGCCAAAGAATTGACAGTAAAGGTGGATACGGATCCGAA
